Addgene plasmid #216752: PCDF Bravo-PotH-OL3/2sub
Purpose: Study the interaction of PotH in E. coli, specifically focusing on the variant in which outer loop 2 (OL2) is substituted with OL3 in its interaction with exogenous peptides.
Depositing lab: Gordon Laurie. Depositing organization: University of Virginia. Publication: Lacritin cleavage-potentiated targeting of iron - respiratory reciprocity promotes bacterial death. Sharifian Gh M, Norouzi F, Sorci M, Zaidi TS, Pier GB, Achimovich A, Ongwae GM, Liang B, Ryan M, Lemke M, Belfort G, Gadjeva M, Gahlmann A, Pires MM, Venter H, Harris TE, Laurie GW. J Biol Chem. 2025 May;301(5):108455. doi: 10.1016/j.jbc.2025.108455. Epub 2025 Mar 26. PubMed 40154612.
Backbone
  Vector backbone: PCDF Bravo
  Vector type: Bacterial Expression
Growth in bacteria
  Bacterial resistance: Streptomycin, 50 μg/mL
  Growth temperature: Room Temperature
  Growth strain: DH5alpha
  Copy number: Low Copy
Gene/Insert
  Gene/Insert name: potH
  Species: E. coli (Bacteria)
  Mutation: Outer loop 2 (OL2) with the sequence of [WMGILKNNGVLNNFLLWLGVIDQPLTILHTN] is substituted with OL3 [ELLGGPDSIMIGRVLWQEFFNNRDW].
  Entrez Gene: potH (a.k.a. b0856, ECK0847)
  Tag / fusion protein: 10x His (C terminal on insert)
  Cloning method: Ligation Independent Cloning
Resource information
  A portion of this plasmid was derived from a plasmid made by: DNASU Plasmid Repository (ID: EcCD00397460)
Terms and licenses: Academic/Nonprofit Terms; Industry Terms: Not Available to Industry
Depositor comments: IPTG inducible
How to cite: PCDF Bravo-PotH-OL3/2sub was a gift from Gordon Laurie (Addgene plasmid # 216752 ; http://n2t.net/addgene:216752 ; RRID:Addgene_216752)
