[The description below was written by a language model from this plasmid's Addgene catalogue record and pLannotate feature annotations shown in this document.]
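Description:
PCDF Bravo-PotH-OL3/2sub is a low-copy bacterial expression plasmid of about 4.6 kb built on the PCDF Bravo backbone for IPTG-inducible production of a loop-swapped variant of E. coli PotH. It replicates from the CloDF13 (CDF) origin, which is compatible with other common origins and so allows co-maintenance with additional plasmids in the same cell. Selection is through the aadA (SmR) aminoglycoside adenylyltransferase gene, driven by the AmpR promoter, which confers streptomycin and spectinomycin resistance. A lacI gene with its own promoter supplies lac repressor. Short stretches annotated as tetracycline-resistance fragments and a CAP binding site flank lacI and appear to be backbone remnants rather than functional markers.

The expression cassette consists of a T7 promoter followed by a lac operator, the T7 gene 10 ribosome binding site, the potH coding region and a T7 terminator. Transcription therefore requires a host providing T7 RNA polymerase and is released by IPTG. PotH is the membrane-spanning permease subunit of the PotFGHI ABC transporter that imports putrescine. In this variant, outer loop 2 (OL2) has been replaced by the sequence of outer loop 3 (OL3). The catalogue lists a C-terminal 10x His tag, which the automated annotation does not call. The annotation does mark partial matches to 3xFLAG and an HRV 3C protease site upstream of potH, and S-Tag and SET1 fragments downstream. The record does not say whether any of these is translated as a functional part of the product. The insert was introduced by ligation-independent cloning and derives partly from a repository potH clone. The plasmid is intended for studying how PotH, and specifically its outer loops, interacts with exogenous peptides, in work on lacritin-derived bactericidal peptides.
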