Features (pLannotate 1.2.2; 17 found; start..end, strand, type, name):
      3..27      +  protein_bind   lac operator: The lac repressor binds to the lac operator to inhibit transcription in E. coli. This inhibition can be relieved by adding lactose or isopropyl-β-D-thiogalactopyranoside (IPTG). lac repressor encoded by lacI
     42..64      +  RBS            RBS: efficient ribosome binding site from bacteriophage T7 gene 10 (Olins and Rangwala, 1989)
     79..103     +  CDS            3xFLAG (fragment): three tandem FLAG® epitope tags, followed by an enterokinase cleavage site
    110..132     +  CDS            HRV 3C site (fragment): recognition and cleavage site for human rhinovirus 3C and PreScission proteases
    146..1075    +  CDS            potH: POTH_ECOLI - Experimental evidence at protein level: Swiss-Prot protein existence level 1. Part of the ABC transporter complex PotFGHI involved in putrescine uptake (PubMed:8416922, PubMed:23719730). Responsible for the translocation of the substrate across the membrane (Probable). Imports putrescine for maintenance of the optimal concentration of polyamines necessary for cell growth in the presence of glucose (PubMed:23719730). From Escherichia coli (strain K12).
   1154..1195    +  CDS            S-Tag (fragment): affinity and epitope tag derived from pancreatic ribonuclease A
   1225..1242    +  CDS            SET1 (fragment): solubility-enhancement tag derived from T7 phage gene 10B
   1250..1297    +  terminator     T7 terminator: transcription terminator for bacteriophage T7 RNA polymerase
   1468..2259    -  CDS            SmR: aminoglycoside adenylyltransferase (Murphy, 1985); aadA; confers resistance to spectinomycin and streptomycin
   2260..2351    -  promoter       AmpR promoter: bla
   2399..3137    -  rep_origin     CloDF13 ori: Plasmids containing the CloDF13 (CDF) origin of replication can be propagated in E. coli cells that contain additional plasmids with compatible origins.
   3234..3298    -  CDS            TcR (fragment): tetracycline efflux protein; tet; confers resistance to tetracycline
   3313..3334    -  protein_bind   CAP binding site: CAP binding activates transcription in the presence of cAMP. E. coli catabolite activator protein
   3347..4429    -  CDS            lacI: lac repressor; lacI; The lac repressor binds to the lac operator to inhibit transcription in E. coli. This inhibition can be relieved by adding lactose or isopropyl-β-D-thiogalactopyranoside (IPTG).
   4430..4507    -  promoter       lacI promoter: lacI
   4515..4550    -  CDS            TcR (fragment): tetracycline efflux protein; tet; confers resistance to tetracycline
   4553..2       +  promoter       T7 promoter (across the origin): promoter for bacteriophage T7 RNA polymerase
>Addgene plasmid #216752 | PCDF Bravo-PotH-OL3/2sub | addgene full sequence | sequence record 434424 | Addgene NGS Result
GGGGAATTGTGAGCGGATAACAATTCCCCTGTAGAAATAATTTTGTTTAACTTTAATAAGGAGATATACC
ATGGCAAGCGACTACAAGGATGACGACGACAAGGGTGCACTTGAAGTCCTCTTTCAAGGACCGAGCAGCC
CCTCAAGTACACTTGAACCTGCTGCCCAGTCGAAACCGCCGGGCGGATTTAAGCTGTGGTTGTCGCAGCT
GCAAATGAAGCATGGGCGCAAACTGGTCATTGCGTTGCCATATATCTGGTTGATCTTGCTGTTTCTGCTG
CCATTTCTGATTGTCTTTAAAATAAGCCTGGCGGAGATGGCGCGCGCTATTCCACCTTATACCGAACTGA
TGGAGTGGGCTGACGGGCAACTGTCCATCACTCTTAATCTCGGTAATTTTCTGCAACTGACCGACGATCC
GCTCTATTTCGATGCTTATCTCCAGTCGCTACAGGTGGCTGCGATTTCGACATTTTGCTGTTTACTGATC
GGCTATCCGCTGGCGTGGGCGGTGGCGCACAGTAAGCCTTCGACCCGTAATATTTTATTACTACTGGTGA
TCCTGCCGTCGTGGACCTCGTTTCTGATCCGCGTTTATGCCGAGCTGCTGGGCGGCCCCGACAGCATCAT
GATCGGCAGAGTGCTGTGGCAGGAGTTCTTCAACAACAGAGACTGGCTGGCCGTTTATATCGGCATTGTT
TACGCTTACGTGCCGTTTATGGTACTGCCGATTTATACCGCGTTGATTCGTATTGATTATTCGCTGGTGG
AAGCAGCGCTGGATCTCGGTGCACGACCGCTGAAAACGTTCTTTACTGTGATCGTGCCGCTGACTAAAGG
TGGGATTATTGCCGGATCGATGCTGGTGTTTATCCCGGCTGTGGGCGAGTTTGTGATCCCGGAACTGCTC
GGTGGCCCGGACAGCATCATGATCGGGCGCGTGCTATGGCAAGAGTTTTTCAATAACCGCGACTGGCCGG
TGGCCTCGGCGGTAGCGATCATCATGTTGCTGCTGCTAATTGTGCCGATAATGTGGTTCCACAAACACCA
GCAAAAAAGCGTGGGAGAACACGGAGGGTTGGTTCCCCGTGGTAGTTCCGCTCATCACCACCATCATCAC
CATCACCACCACGGTGCATAACTCGAGTCTGGTAAAGAAACCGCTGCTGCGAAATTTGAACGCCAGCACA
TGGACTCGTCTACTAGCGCAGCTTAATTAACCTAGGCTGCTGCCACCGCTGAGCAATAACTAGCATAACC
CCTTGGGGCCTCTAAACGGGTCTTGAGGGGTTTTTTGCTGAAACCTCAGGCATTTGAGAAGCACACGGTC
ACACTGCTTCCGGTAGTCAATAAACCGGTAAACCAGCAATAGACATAAGCGGCTATTTAACGACCCTGCC
CTGAACCGACGACCGGGTCATCGTGGCCGGATCTTGCGGCCCCTCGGCTTGAACGAATTGTTAGACATTA
TTTGCCGACTACCTTGGTGATCTCGCCTTTCACGTAGTGGACAAATTCTTCCAACTGATCTGCGCGCGAG
GCCAAGCGATCTTCTTCTTGTCCAAGATAAGCCTGTCTAGCTTCAAGTATGACGGGCTGATACTGGGCCG
GCAGGCGCTCCATTGCCCAGTCGGCAGCGACATCCTTCGGCGCGATTTTGCCGGTTACTGCGCTGTACCA
AATGCGGGACAACGTAAGCACTACATTTCGCTCATCGCCAGCCCAGTCGGGCGGCGAGTTCCATAGCGTT
AAGGTTTCATTTAGCGCCTCAAATAGATCCTGTTCAGGAACCGGATCAAAGAGTTCCTCCGCCGCTGGAC
CTACCAAGGCAACGCTATGTTCTCTTGCTTTTGTCAGCAAGATAGCCAGATCAATGTCGATCGTGGCTGG
CTCGAAGATACCTGCAAGAATGTCATTGCGCTGCCATTCTCCAAATTGCAGTTCGCGCTTAGCTGGATAA
CGCCACGGAATGATGTCGTCGTGCACAACAATGGTGACTTCTACAGCGCGGAGAATCTCGCTCTCTCCAG
GGGAAGCCGAAGTTTCCAAAAGGTCGTTGATCAAAGCTCGCCGCGTTGTTTCATCAAGCCTTACGGTCAC
CGTAACCAGCAAATCAATATCACTGTGTGGCTTCAGGCCGCCATCCACTGCGGAGCCGTACAAATGTACG
GCCAGCAACGTCGGTTCGAGATGGCGCTCGATGACGCCAACTACCTCTGATAGTTGAGTCGATACTTCGG
CGATCACCGCTTCCCTCATACTCTTCCTTTTTCAATATTATTGAAGCATTTATCAGGGTTATTGTCTCAT
GAGCGGATACATATTTGAATGTATTTAGAAAAATAAACAAATAGCTAGCTCACTCGGTCGCTACGCTCCG
GGCGTGAGACTGCGGCGGGCGCTGCGGACACATACAAAGTTACCCACAGATTCCGTGGATAAGCAGGGGA
CTAACATGTGAGGCAAAACAGCAGGGCCGCGCCGGTGGCGTTTTTCCATAGGCTCCGCCCTCCTGCCAGA
GTTCACATAAACAGACGCTTTTCCGGTGCATCTGTGGGAGCCGTGAGGCTCAACCATGAATCTGACAGTA
CGGGCGAAACCCGACAGGACTTAAAGATCCCCACCGTTTCCGGCGGGTCGCTCCCTCTTGCGCTCTCCTG
TTCCGACCCTGCCGTTTACCGGATACCTGTTCCGCCTTTCTCCCTTACGGGAAGTGTGGCGCTTTCTCAT
AGCTCACACACTGGTATCTCGGCTCGGTGTAGGTCGTTCGCTCCAAGCTGGGCTGTAAGCAAGAACTCCC
CGTTCAGCCCGACTGCTGCGCCTTATCCGGTAACTGTTCACTTGAGTCCAACCCGGAAAAGCACGGTAAA
ACGCCACTGGCAGCAGCCATTGGTAACTGGGAGTTCGCAGAGGATTTGTTTAGCTAAACACGCGGTTGCT
CTTGAAGTGTGCGCCAAAGTCCGGCTACACTGGAAGGACAGATTTGGTTGCTGTGCTCTGCGAAAGCCAG
TTACCACGGTTAAGCAGTTCCCCAACTGACTTAACCTTCGATCAAACCACCTCCCCAGGTGGTTTTTTCG
TTTACAGGGCAAAAGATTACGCGCAGAAAAAAAGGATCTCAAGAAGATCCTTTGATCTTTTCTACTGAAC
CGCTCTAGATTTCAGTGCAATTTATCTCTTCAAATGTAGCACCTGAAGTCAGCCCCATACGATATAAGTT
GTAATTCTCATGTTAGTCATGCCCCGCGCCCACCGGAAGGAGCTGACTGGGTTGAAGGCTCTCAAGGGCA
TCGGTCGAGATCCCGGTGCCTAATGAGTGAGCTAACTTACATTAATTGCGTTGCGCTCACTGCCCGCTTT
CCAGTCGGGAAACCTGTCGTGCCAGCTGCATTAATGAATCGGCCAACGCGCGGGGAGAGGCGGTTTGCGT
ATTGGGCGCCAGGGTGGTTTTTCTTTTCACCAGTGAGACGGGCAACAGCTGATTGCCCTTCACCGCCTGG
CCCTGAGAGAGTTGCAGCAAGCGGTCCACGCTGGTTTGCCCCAGCAGGCGAAAATCCTGTTTGATGGTGG
TTAACGGCGGGATATAACATGAGCTGTCTTCGGTATCGTCGTATCCCACTACCGAGATGTCCGCACCAAC
GCGCAGCCCGGACTCGGTAATGGCGCGCATTGCGCCCAGCGCCATCTGATCGTTGGCAACCAGCATCGCA
GTGGGAACGATGCCCTCATTCAGCATTTGCATGGTTTGTTGAAAACCGGACATGGCACTCCAGTCGCCTT
CCCGTTCCGCTATCGGCTGAATTTGATTGCGAGTGAGATATTTATGCCAGCCAGCCAGACGCAGACGCGC
CGAGACAGAACTTAATGGGCCCGCTAACAGCGCGATTTGCTGGTGACCCAATGCGACCAGATGCTCCACG
CCCAGTCGCGTACCGTCTTCATGGGAGAAAATAATACTGTTGATGGGTGTCTGGTCAGAGACATCAAGAA
ATAACGCCGGAACATTAGTGCAGGCAGCTTCCACAGCAATGGCATCCTGGTCATCCAGCGGATAGTTAAT
GATCAGCCCACTGACGCGTTGCGCGAGAAGATTGTGCACCGCCGCTTTACAGGCTTCGACGCCGCTTCGT
TCTACCATCGACACCACCACGCTGGCACCCAGTTGATCGGCGCGAGATTTAATCGCCGCGACAATTTGCG
ACGGCGCGTGCAGGGCCAGACTGGAGGTGGCAACGCCAATCAGCAACGACTGTTTGCCCGCCAGTTGTTG
TGCCACGCGGTTGGGAATGTAATTCAGCTCCGCCATCGCCGCTTCCACTTTTTCCCGCGTTTTCGCAGAA
ACGTGGCTGGCCTGGTTCACCACGCGGGAAACGGTCTGATAAGAGACACCGGCATACTCTGCGACATCGT
ATAACGTTACTGGTTTCACATTCACCACCCTGAATTGACTCTCTTCCGGGCGCTATCATGCCATACCGCG
AAAGGTTTTGCGCCATTCGATGGTGTCCGGGATCTCGACGCTCTCCCTTATGCGACTCCTGCATTAGGAA
ATTAATACGACTCACTATA
